>Addgene plasmid #42724 | TAL3261 | depositor partial sequence | sequence record 57844 | TAL3261 sequence 2430 bps
TCTAGAGCTAGCACCATGGACTACAAAGACCATGACGGTGATTATAAAGATCATGACATCGATTACAAGG
ATGACGATGACAAGATGGCCCCCAAGAAGAAGAGGAAGGTGGGCATTCACCGCGGGGTACCTATGGTGGA
CTTGAGGACACTCGGTTATTCGCAACAGCAACAGGAGAAAATCAAGCCTAAGGTCAGGAGCACCGTCGCG
CAACACCACGAGGCGCTTGTGGGGCATGGCTTCACTCATGCGCATATTGTCGCGCTTTCACAGCACCCTG
CGGCGCTTGGGACGGTGGCTGTCAAATACCAAGATATGATTGCGGCCCTGCCCGAAGCCACGCACGAGGC
AATTGTAGGGGTCGGTAAACAGTGGTCGGGAGCGCGAGCACTTGAGGCGCTGCTGACTGTGGCGGGTGAG
CTTAGGGGGCCTCCGCTCCAGCTCGACACCGGGCAGCTGCTGAAGATCGCGAAGAGAGGGGGAGTAACAG
CGGTAGAGGCAGTGCACGCCTGGCGCAATGCGCTCACCGGGGCCCCCTTGAACCTGACCCCAGACCAGGT
AGTCGCAATCGCGAACAATAATGGGGGAAAGCAAGCCCTGGAAACCGTGCAAAGGTTGTTGCCGGTCCTT
TGTCAAGACCACGGCCTTACACCGGAGCAAGTCGTGGCCATTGCAAGCAACATCGGTGGCAAACAGGCTC
TTGAGACGGTTCAGAGACTTCTCCCAGTTCTCTGTCAAGCCCACGGGCTGACTCCCGATCAAGTTGTAGC
GATTGCGTCGCATGACGGAGGGAAACAAGCATTGGAGACTGTCCAACGGCTCCTTCCCGTGTTGTGTCAA
GCCCACGGTTTGACGCCTGCACAAGTGGTCGCCATCGCCTCGAATGGCGGCGGTAAGCAGGCGCTGGAAA
CAGTACAGCGCCTGCTGCCTGTACTGTGCCAGGATCATGGACTGACCCCAGACCAGGTAGTCGCAATCGC
GTCGAACATTGGGGGAAAGCAAGCCCTGGAAACCGTGCAAAGGTTGTTGCCGGTCCTTTGTCAAGACCAC
GGCCTTACACCGGAGCAAGTCGTGGCCATTGCATCCCACGACGGTGGCAAACAGGCTCTTGAGACGGTTC
AGAGACTTCTCCCAGTTCTCTGTCAAGCCCACGGGCTGACTCCCGATCAAGTTGTAGCGATTGCGTCCAA
CGGTGGAGGGAAACAAGCATTGGAGACTGTCCAACGGCTCCTTCCCGTGTTGTGTCAAGCCCACGGTTTG
ACGCCTGCACAAGTGGTCGCCATCGCCAGCCATGATGGCGGTAAGCAGGCGCTGGAAACAGTACAGCGCC
TGCTGCCTGTACTGTGCCAGGATCATGGACTGACCCCAGACCAGGTAGTCGCAATCGCGTCACATGACGG
GGGAAAGCAAGCCCTGGAAACCGTGCAAAGGTTGTTGCCGGTCCTTTGTCAAGACCACGGCCTTACACCG
GAGCAAGTCGTGGCCATTGCAAGCAATGGGGGTGGCAAACAGGCTCTTGAGACGGTTCAGAGACTTCTCC
CAGTTCTCTGTCAAGCCCACGGGCTGACTCCCGATCAAGTTGTAGCGATTGCGAATAACAATGGAGGGAA
ACAAGCATTGGAGACTGTCCAACGGCTCCTTCCCGTGTTGTGTCAAGCCCACGGTTTGACGCCTGCACAA
GTGGTCGCCATCGCCTCGAATGGCGGCGGTAAGCAGGCGCTGGAAACAGTACAGCGCCTGCTGCCTGTAC
TGTGCCAGGATCATGGACTGACCCCAGACCAGGTAGTCGCAATCGCGTCAAACGGAGGGGGAAAGCAAGC
CCTGGAAACCGTGCAAAGGTTGTTGCCGGTCCTTTGTCAAGACCACGGCCTTACACCGGAGCAAGTCGTG
GCCATTGCAAGCAACATCGGTGGCAAACAGGCTCTTGAGACGGTTCAGAGACTTCTCCCAGTTCTCTGTC
AAGCCCACGGGCTGACTCCCGATCAAGTTGTAGCGATTGCGTCCAACGGTGGAGGGAAACAAGCATTGGA
GACTGTCCAACGGCTCCTTCCCGTGTTGTGTCAAGCCCACGGTTTGACGCCTGCACAAGTGGTCGCCATC
GCCAGCCATGATGGCGGTAAGCAGGCGCTGGAAACAGTACAGCGCCTGCTGCCTGTACTGTGCCAGGATC
ATGGACTGACACCCGAACAGGTGGTCGCCATTGCTTCTAACATCGGAGGACGGCCAGCCTTGGAGTCCAT
CGTAGCCCAATTGTCCAGGCCCGATCCCGCGTTGGCTGCGTTAACGAATGACCATCTGGTGGCGTTGGCA
TGTCTTGGTGGACGACCCGCGCTCGATGCAGTCAAAAAGGGTCTGCCTCATGCTCCCGCATTGATCAAAA
GAACCAACCGGCGGATTCCCGAGAGAACTTCCCATCGAGTCGCGGGATCC
