>Addgene plasmid #42724 | TAL3261 | addgene partial sequence | sequence record 61054 | JDS-TALEN-F 5'-TAGGGGTCGGTAAACAGTGG-3'
TGTGGCGGGTGAGCTTAGGGGGCCTCCGCTCCAGCTCGACACCGGGCAGCTGCTGAAGATCGCGAAGAGA
GGGGGAGTAACAGCGGTAGAGGCAGTGCACGCCTGGCGCAATGCGCTCACCGGGGCCCCCTTGAACCTGA
CCCCAGACCAGGTAGTCGCAATCGCGAACAATAATGGGGGAAAGCAAGCCCTGGAAACCGTGCAAAGGTT
GTTGCCGGTCCTTTGTCAAGACCACGGCCTTACACCGGAGCAAGTCGTGGCCATTGCAAGCAACATCGGT
GGCAAACAGGCTCTTGAGACGGTTCAGAGACTTCTCCCAGTTCTCTGTCAAGCCCACGGGCTGACTCCCG
ATCAAGTTGTAGCGATTGCGTCGCATGACGGAGGGAAACAAGCATTGGAGACTGTCCAACGGCTCCTTCC
CGTGTTGTGTCAAGCCCACGGTTTGACGCCTGCACAAGTGGTCGCCATCGCCTCGAATGGCGGCGGTAAG
CAGGCGCTGGAAACAGTACAGCGCCTGCTGCCTGTACTGTGCCAGGATCATGGACTGACCCCAGACCAGG
TAGTCGCAATCGCGTCGAACATTGGGGGAAAGCAAGCCCTGGAAACCGTGCAAAGGTTGTTGCCGGTCCT
TTGTCAAGACCACGGCCTTACACCGGAGCAAGTCGTGGCCATTGCATCCCACGACGGTGGCAAACAGGCT
CTTGAGACGGTTCAGAGACTTCTCCCAGTTCTCTGTCAAGCCCACGGGCTGACTCCCGATCAAGTTGTAG
CGATTGCGTCCAACGGTGGAGGGAAACAAGCATTGGAGACTGTCCAACGGCTCCTTCCCGTGTTGTGTCA
AGCCCACGGTTTGACGCCTGCACAAGTGGTCGCCATCGCCAGCCATGATGGCGGTAAGCAGGCGC
