[The description below was written by a language model from this plasmid's Addgene catalogue record.]
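Description:
TAL3261 is a TALEN expression plasmid built on the JDS70 backbone (about 6.4 kb without insert), a vector classed as mammalian expression with a T7 promoter option. It carries the "right" half-site monomer of a TALE nuclease pair directed against the zebrafish (D. rerio) gene foxp3a. The plasmid is maintained in E. coli as a high-copy construct under ampicillin selection. The record does not name the origin of replication, and no feature table is provided, so the detailed element layout cannot be confirmed.

The insert of roughly 1.6 kb is an engineered TAL effector repeat array whose repeats specify recognition of an 18-nucleotide target site in foxp3a. It was placed into the backbone by restriction cloning, and the cloning sites were destroyed in the process. The backbone supplies the flanking parts of the fusion protein: an N-terminal 3X Flag epitope tag for detection and a C-terminal wild-type FokI nuclease domain. Expression is driven by the CMV promoter in mammalian cells. The T7 designation indicates that the coding region can also be transcribed in vitro to make mRNA, the usual route for delivering TALENs into zebrafish embryos. The BGH-reverse sequencing primer suggests a BGH polyadenylation region downstream, although the record does not list it explicitly.

Because FokI cleaves only as a dimer, this construct is meant to be used with a matching left-side foxp3a TALEN. Binding of the two monomers at adjacent half-sites produces a double-strand break, and error-prone repair of that break yields indel mutations. This fits the associated work on targeted gene disruption in somatic zebrafish cells.
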