Addgene plasmid #42724: TAL3261
Depositing lab: Keith Joung. Depositing organization: Massachusetts General Hospital. Publication: Targeted gene disruption in somatic zebrafish cells using engineered TALENs. Sander JD, Cade L, Khayter C, Reyon D, Peterson RT, Joung JK, Yeh JR. Nat Biotechnol. 2011 Aug 5;29(8):697-8. doi: 10.1038/nbt.1934. PubMed 21822241.
Backbone
  Vector backbone: JDS70
  Backbone manufacturer: Addgene plasmid #32285
  Backbone size w/o insert (bp): 6447
  Vector type: Mammalian Expression ; T7
Growth in bacteria
  Bacterial resistance: Ampicillin, 100 μg/mL
  Growth temperature: 37°C
  Growth strain: XL1 Blue
  Copy number: High Copy
Gene/Insert
  Gene/Insert name: ZebrafishCommunity-foxp3a-right (alt name: foxp3a)
  Species: D. rerio (zebrafish)
  Insert size (bp): 1640
  Entrez Gene: foxp3a (a.k.a. foxp3)
  Promoter: CMV
  Tag / fusion protein: 3X Flag (N terminal on backbone); WT FOKI (C terminal on backbone)
  Cloning method: Restriction Enzyme; 5′ cloning site N/A (destroyed during cloning); 3′ cloning site N/A (destroyed during cloning)
  Sequencing primers: 5′ CMV-F; 3′ BGH-rev
Terms and licenses: Academic/Nonprofit Terms; Industry Terms: Not Available to Industry
Depositor comments: Target binding site: TGACTACTCCTGTTATCA It is strongly recommended that users perform a diagnostic digest to verify this plasmid prior to use. For example, a double digest of the plasmid with BamHI and KpnI should result in two bands at 2.3kb and 5.8kb.
How to cite: TAL3261 was a gift from Keith Joung (Addgene plasmid # 42724 ; http://n2t.net/addgene:42724 ; RRID:Addgene_42724)
